>Addgene plasmid #249076 | pEvolvR-mCherry-Hypa-nCas9(D10A)-PolI5MΔ | addgene full sequence | sequence record 496314 | Addgene NGS Result
TTGAGATCCTTTTTTTCTGCGCGTAATCTGCTGCTTGCAAACAAAAAAACCACCGCTACCAGCGGTGGTT
TGTTTGCCGGATCAAGAGCTACCAACTCTTTTTCCGAAGGTAACTGGCTTCAGCAGAGCGCAGATACCAA
ATACTGTTCTTCTAGTGTAGCCGTAGTTAGGCCACCACTTCAAGAACTCTGTAGCACCGCCTACATACCT
CGCTCTGCTAATCCTGTTACCAGTGGCTGCTGCCAGTGGCGATAAGTCGTGTCTTACCGGGTTGGACTCA
AGACGATAGTTACCGGATAAGGCGCAGCGGTCGGGCTGAACGGGGGGTTCGTGCACACAGCCCAGCTTGG
AGCGAACGACCTACACCGAACTGAGATACCTACAGCGTGAGCTATGAGAAAGCGCCACGCTTCCCGAAGG
GAGAAAGGCGGACAGGTATCCGGTAAGCGGCAGGGTCGGAACAGGAGAGCGCACGAGGGAGCTTCCAGGG
GGAAACGCCTGGTATCTTTATAGTCCTGTCGGGTTTCGCCACCTCTGACTTGAGCGTCGATTTTTGTGAT
GCTCGTCAGGGGGGCGGAGCCTATGGAAAAACGCCAGCAACGCGGCCTTTTTACGGTTCCTGGCCTTTTG
CTGGCCTTTTGCTCACATGTTCTTTCCTGCGTTATCCCCTGATTCTGTGGATAACCGTATTACCGCCTTT
GAGTGAGCTGATACCGCTCGCCGCAGCCGAACGACCGAGCGCAGCGAGTCAGTGAGCGAGGAAGCGGAAG
AGCGCCCAATACGCAAACCGCCTCTCCCCGCGCGTTGGCCGATTCATTAATGCAGCTGGCACGACAGGTT
TCCCGACTGGAAAGCGGGCAGTGAGCGCAACGCAATTAATGTGAGTTAGCTCACTCATTAGGCACCCCAG
GCTTTACACTTTATGCTTCCGGCTCGTATGTTGTGTGGAATTGTGAGCGGATAACAATTTCACACAGGAA
ACAGCTATGACCATGATTACGCCAAGCTCGAAATTAACCCTCACTAAAGGGAACAAAAGCTGGAGCTCCA
CCGCGGTGGCGGCCGCTCTTAAGGGGTGCAGCGGCCTCCGCGCCGGGTTTTGGCGCCTCGGTGAGTGAGT
GTGTGCGTGTTGGATCCAAGGTCGGGCAGGAAGAGGGCCTATTTCCCATGATTCCTTCATATTTGCATAT
ACGATACAAGGCTGTTAGAGAGATAATTAGAATTAATTTGACTGTAAACACAAAGATATTAGTACAAAAT
ACGTGACGTAGAAAGTAATAATTTCTTGGGTAGTTTGCAGTTTTAAAATTATGTTTTAAAATGGACTATC
ATATGCTTACCGTAACTTGAAAGTATTTCGATTTCTTGGCTTTATATATCTTGTGGAAAGGACGAAACAC
CTGAGACGGAAAGTGAAACGTGATTTCATGCGTCATTTTGAACATTTTGTAAATCTTATTTAATAATGTG
TGCGGCAATTCACATTTAATTTATGAATGTTTTCTTAACATCGCGGCAACTCAAGAAACGGCAGGTTCGG
ATCTTAGCTACTAGAGAAAGAGGAGAAATACTAGATGCGTAAAGGCGAAGAGCTGTTCACTGGTGTCGTC
CCTATTCTGGTGGAACTGGATGGTGATGTCAACGGTCATAAGTTTTCCGTGCGTGGCGAGGGTGAAGGTG
ACGCAACTAATGGTAAACTGACGCTGAAGTTCATCTGTACTACTGGTAAACTGCCGGTTCCTTGGCCGAC
TCTGGTAACGACGCTGACTTATGGTGTTCAGTGCTTTGCTCGTTATCCGGACCATATGAAGCAGCATGAC
TTCTTCAAGTCCGCCATGCCGGAAGGCTATGTGCAGGAACGCACGATTTCCTTTAAGGATGACGGCACGT
ACAAAACGCGTGCGGAAGTGAAATTTGAAGGCGATACCCTGGTAAACCGCATTGAGCTGAAAGGCATTGA
CTTTAAAGAGGACGGCAATATCCTGGGCCATAAGCTGGAATACAATTTTAACAGCCACAATGTTTACATC
ACCGCCGATAAACAAAAAAATGGCATTAAAGCGAATTTTAAAATTCGCCACAACGTGGAGGATGGCAGCG
TGCAGCTGGCTGATCACTACCAGCAAAACACTCCAATCGGTGATGGTCCTGTTCTGCTGCCAGACAATCA
CTATCTGAGCACGCAAAGCGTTCTGTCTAAAGATCCGAACGAGAAACGCGATCATATGGTTCTGCTGGAG
TTCGTAACCGCAGCGGGCATCACGCATGGTATGGATGAACTGTACAAATGACCAGGCATCAAATAAAACG
AAAGGCTCAGTCGAAAGACTGGGCCTTTCGTTTTATCTGTTGTTTGTCGGTGAACGCTCTCTACTAGAGT
CACACTGGCTCACCTTCGGGTGGGCCTTTCTGCGTTTATACGTCTCAGTTTTAGAGCTAGAAATAGCAAG
TTAAAATAAGGCTAGTCCGTTATCAACTTGAAAAAGTGGCACCGAGTCGGTGCTTTTTTCCGCGGCCTCT
AGACTCGAGGCGTTGACATTGATTATTGACTAGTTATTAATAGTAATCAATTACGGGGTCATTAGTTCAT
AGCCCATATATGGAGTTCCGCGTTACATAACTTACGGTAAATGGCCCGCCTGGCTGACCGCCCAACGACC
CCCGCCCATTGACGTCAATAATGACGTATGTTCCCATAGTAACGCCAATAGGGACTTTCCATTGACGTCA
ATGGGTGGAGTATTTACGGTAAACTGCCCACTTGGCAGTACATCAAGTGTATCATATGCCAAGTACGCCC
CCTATTGACGTCAATGACGGTAAATGGCCCGCCTGGCATTATGCCCAGTACATGACCTTATGGGACTTTC
CTACTTGGCAGTACATCTACGTATTAGTCATCGCTATTACCATGGTGATGCGGTTTTGGCAGTACATCAA
TGGGCGTGGATAGCGGTTTGACTCACGGGGATTTCCAAGTCTCCACCCCATTGACGTCAATGGGAGTTTG
TTTTGGCACCAAAATCAACGGGACTTTCCAAAATGTCGTAACAACTCCGCCCCATTGACGCAAATGGGCG
GTAGGCGTGTACGGTGGGAGGTCTATATAAGCAGAGCTCTCTGGCTAACTACCGGTGCCACCATGGCCCC
AAAGAAGAAGCGGAAGGTCGGTATCCACGGAGTCCCAGCAGCCGTGAGCAAGGGCGAGGAGGATAACATG
GCCATCATCAAGGAGTTCATGCGCTTCAAGGTGCACATGGAGGGCTCCGTGAACGGCCACGAGTTCGAGA
TCGAGGGCGAGGGCGAGGGCCGCCCCTACGAGGGCACCCAGACCGCCAAGCTGAAGGTGACCAAGGGTGG
CCCCCTGCCCTTCGCCTGGGACATCCTGTCCCCTCAGTTCATGTACGGCTCCAAGGCCTACGTGAAGCAC
CCCGCCGACATCCCCGACTACTTGAAGCTGTCCTTCCCCGAGGGCTTCAAGTGGGAGCGCGTGATGAACT
TCGAGGACGGCGGCGTGGTGACCGTGACCCAGGACTCCTCCCTGCAGGACGGCGAGTTCATCTACAAGGT
GAAGCTGCGCGGCACCAACTTCCCCTCCGACGGCCCCGTAATGCAGAAGAAGACCATGGGCTGGGAGGCC
TCCTCCGAGCGGATGTACCCCGAGGACGGCGCCCTGAAGGGCGAGATCAAGCAGAGGCTGAAGCTGAAGG
ACGGCGGCCACTACGACGCTGAGGTCAAGACCACCTACAAGGCCAAGAAGCCCGTGCAGCTGCCCGGCGC
CTACAACGTCAACATCAAGTTGGACATCACCTCCCACAACGAGGACTACACCATCGTGGAACAGTACGAA
CGCGCCGAGGGCCGCCACTCCACCGGCGGCATGGACGAGCTGTACAAGGGATCCGGTATGGACAAGAAGT
ACAGCATCGGCCTGGCCATCGGCACCAACTCTGTGGGCTGGGCCGTGATCACCGACGAGTACAAGGTGCC
CAGCAAGAAATTCAAGGTGCTGGGCAACACCGACCGGCACAGCATCAAGAAGAACCTGATCGGCGCCCTG
CTGTTCGACAGCGGAGAAACAGCCGAGGCCACCCGGCTGAAGAGAACCGCCAGAAGAAGATACACCAGAC
GGAAGAACCGGATCTGCTATCTGCAAGAGATCTTCAGCAACGAGATGGCCAAGGTGGACGACAGCTTCTT
CCACAGACTGGAAGAGTCCTTCCTGGTGGAAGAGGATAAGAAGCACGAGCGGCACCCCATCTTCGGCAAC
ATCGTGGACGAGGTGGCCTACCACGAGAAGTACCCCACCATCTACCACCTGAGAAAGAAACTGGTGGACA
GCACCGACAAGGCCGACCTGCGGCTGATCTATCTGGCCCTGGCCCACATGATCAAGTTCCGGGGCCACTT
CCTGATCGAGGGCGACCTGAACCCCGACAACAGCGACGTGGACAAGCTGTTCATCCAGCTGGTGCAGACC
TACAACCAGCTGTTCGAGGAAAACCCCATCAACGCCAGCGGCGTGGACGCCAAGGCCATCCTGTCTGCCA
GACTGAGCAAGAGCAGACGGCTGGAAAATCTGATCGCCCAGCTGCCCGGCGAGAAGAAGAATGGCCTGTT
CGGCAACCTGATTGCCCTGAGCCTGGGCCTGACCCCCAACTTCAAGAGCAACTTCGACCTGGCCGAGGAT
GCCAAACTGCAGCTGAGCAAGGACACCTACGACGACGACCTGGACAACCTGCTGGCCCAGATCGGCGACC
AGTACGCCGACCTGTTTCTGGCCGCCAAGAACCTGTCCGACGCCATCCTGCTGAGCGACATCCTGAGAGT
GAACACCGAGATCACCAAGGCCCCCCTGAGCGCCTCTATGATCAAGAGATACGACGAGCACCACCAGGAC
CTGACCCTGCTGAAAGCTCTCGTGCGGCAGCAGCTGCCTGAGAAGTACAAAGAGATTTTCTTCGACCAGA
GCAAGAACGGCTACGCCGGCTACATCGATGGCGGAGCCAGCCAGGAAGAGTTCTACAAGTTCATCAAGCC
CATCCTGGAAAAGATGGACGGCACCGAGGAACTGCTCGTGAAGCTGAACAGAGAGGACCTGCTGCGGAAG
CAGCGGACCTTCGACAACGGCAGCATCCCCCACCAGATCCACCTGGGAGAGCTGCACGCCATTCTGCGGC
GGCAGGAAGATTTTTACCCATTCCTGAAGGACAACCGGGAAAAGATCGAGAAGATCCTGACCTTCCGCAT
CCCCTACTACGTGGGCCCTCTGGCCAGGGGAAACAGCAGATTCGCCTGGATGACCAGAAAGAGCGAGGAA
ACCATCACCCCCTGGAACTTCGAGGAAGTGGTGGACAAGGGCGCCAGCGCCCAGAGCTTCATCGAGCGGA
TGACCAACTTCGATAAGAACCTGCCCAACGAGAAGGTGCTGCCCAAGCACAGCCTGCTGTACGAGTACTT
CACCGTGTACAACGAGCTGACCAAAGTGAAATACGTGACCGAGGGAATGAGAAAGCCCGCCTTCCTGAGC
GGCGAGCAGAAAAAAGCCATCGTGGACCTGCTGTTCAAGACCAACCGGAAAGTGACCGTGAAGCAGCTGA
AAGAGGACTACTTCAAGAAAATCGAGTGCTTCGACTCCGTGGAAATCTCCGGCGTGGAAGATCGGTTCAA
CGCCTCCCTGGGCACATACCACGATCTGCTGAAAATTATCAAGGACAAGGACTTCCTGGACAATGAGGAA
AACGAGGACATTCTGGAAGATATCGTGCTGACCCTGACACTGTTTGAGGACAGAGAGATGATCGAGGAAC
GGCTGAAAACCTATGCCCACCTGTTCGACGACAAAGTGATGAAGCAGCTGAAGCGGCGGAGATACACCGG
CTGGGGCAGGCTGAGCCGGAAGCTGATCAACGGCATCCGGGACAAGCAGTCCGGCAAGACAATCCTGGAT
TTCCTGAAGTCCGACGGCTTCGCCAACAGAGCCTTCGCCGCCCTGATCGCCGACGACAGCCTGACCTTTA
AAGAGGACATCCAGAAAGCCCAGGTGTCCGGCCAGGGCGATAGCCTGCACGAGCACATTGCCAATCTGGC
CGGCAGCCCCGCCATTAAGAAGGGCATCCTGCAGACAGTGAAGGTGGTGGACGAGCTCGTGAAAGTGATG
GGCCGGCACAAGCCCGAGAACATCGTGATCGAAATGGCCAGAGAGAACCAGACCACCCAGAAGGGACAGA
AGAACAGCCGCGAGAGAATGAAGCGGATCGAAGAGGGCATCAAAGAGCTGGGCAGCCAGATCCTGAAAGA
ACACCCCGTGGAAAACACCCAGCTGCAGAACGAGAAGCTGTACCTGTACTACCTGCAGAATGGGCGGGAT
ATGTACGTGGACCAGGAACTGGACATCAACCGGCTGTCCGACTACGATGTGGACCATATCGTGCCTCAGA
GCTTTCTGAAGGACGACTCCATCGATAACAAAGTGCTGACTCGGAGCGACAAGAACCGGGGCAAGAGCGA
CAACGTGCCCTCCGAAGAGGTCGTGAAGAAGATGAAGAACTACTGGCGCCAGCTGCTGAATGCCAAGCTG
ATTACCCAGAGGAAGTTCGACAATCTGACCAAGGCCGAGAGAGGCGGCCTGAGCGAACTGGATAAGGCCG
GCTTCATCAAGAGACAGCTGGTGGAAACCCGGCAGATCACAAAGCACGTGGCACAGATCCTGGACTCCCG
GATGAACACTAAGTACGACGAGAACGACAAACTGATCCGGGAAGTGAAAGTGATCACCCTGAAGTCCAAG
CTGGTGTCCGATTTCCGGAAGGATTTCCAGTTTTACAAAGTGCGCGAGATCAACAACTACCACCACGCCC
ACGACGCCTACCTGAACGCCGTCGTGGGAACCGCCCTGATCAAAAAGTACCCTAAGCTGGAAAGCGAGTT
CGTGTACGGCGACTACAAGGTGTACGACGTGCGGAAGATGATCGCCAAGAGCGAGCAGGAAATCGGCAAG
GCTACCGCCAAGTACTTCTTCTACAGCAACATCATGAACTTTTTCAAGACCGAGATTACCCTGGCCAACG
GCGAGATCCGGAAGCGGCCTCTGATCGAGACAAACGGCGAAACAGGCGAGATCGTGTGGGATAAGGGCCG
GGACTTTGCCACCGTGCGGAAAGTGCTGTCTATGCCCCAAGTGAATATCGTGAAAAAGACCGAGGTGCAG
ACAGGCGGCTTCAGCAAAGAGTCTATCCTGCCCAAGAGGAACAGCGACAAGCTGATCGCCAGAAAGAAGG
ACTGGGACCCTAAGAAGTACGGCGGCTTCGACAGCCCCACCGTGGCCTATTCTGTGCTGGTGGTGGCCAA
AGTGGAAAAGGGCAAGTCCAAGAAACTGAAGAGTGTGAAAGAGCTGCTGGGGATCACCATCATGGAAAGA
AGCAGCTTCGAGAAGAATCCCATCGACTTTCTGGAAGCCAAGGGCTACAAAGAAGTGAAAAAGGACCTGA
TCATCAAGCTGCCTAAGTACTCCCTGTTCGAGCTGGAAAACGGCCGGAAGAGAATGCTGGCCTCTGCCGG
CGAACTGCAGAAGGGAAACGAACTGGCCCTGCCCTCCAAATATGTGAACTTCCTGTACCTGGCCAGCCAC
TATGAGAAGCTGAAGGGCTCCCCCGAGGATAATGAGCAGAAACAGCTGTTTGTGGAACAGCACAAACACT
ACCTGGACGAGATCATCGAGCAGATCAGCGAGTTCTCCAAGAGAGTGATCCTGGCCGACGCTAATCTGGA
CAAGGTGCTGAGCGCCTACAACAAGCACAGAGACAAGCCTATCAGAGAGCAGGCCGAGAATATCATCCAC
CTGTTTACCCTGACCAATCTGGGAGCCCCTGCCGCCTTCAAGTACTTTGACACCACCATCGACCGGAAGA
GGTACACCAGCACCAAAGAGGTGCTGGACGCCACCCTGATCCACCAGAGCATCACCGGCCTGTACGAGAC
ACGGATCGACCTGTCTCAGCTGGGAGGCGACGCCTATCCCTATGACGTGCCCGATTATGCCAGCCTGGGC
AGCGGCTCCCCCAAGAAAAAACGCAAGGTGGAAGATCCTAAGAAAAAGCGGAAAGGTTCTAGTGAAACCC
CGGGAACAAGTGAGTCGGCCACCCCTGAAGGTGGATCAGGGGGTAGCGGATCCTCTTACGATAATTATGT
TACGATTCTGGACGAGGAAACCTTAAAGGCTTGGATCGCTAAATTAGAGAAGGCTCCTGTTTTCGCTTTC
GACACGGAAACGGATTCTCTGGACAATATTAGTGCGAATCTTGTTGGTCTGAGTTTCGCAATTGAACCGG
GTGTTGCTGCTTACATCCCTGTGGCACACGACTACCTGGACGCTCCGGACCAGATTTCACGTGAACGCGC
TCTGGAACTGCTGAAGCCTTTATTAGAGGACGAGAAAGCTTTGAAAGTTGGTCAGAATTTGAAGTATGCT
CGTGGAATCTTAGCTAATTATGGTATCGAGTTGCGCGGTATCGCTTTCGACACGATGTTGGAATCTTATA
TCCTGAACTCTGTCGCTGGTCGCCATGACATGGACTCTCTGGCTGAGCGCTGGCTGAAACATAAGACGAT
TACCTTCGAGGAAATCGCAGGAAAGGGTAAGAACCAGCTCACGTTCAATCAAATCGCTCTGGAGGAAGCT
GGTCGCTATGCTGCTGAGGACGCTGACGTTACTCTGCAACTGCACTTGAAGATGTGGCCTGACTTGCAGA
AGCATAAGGGTCCACTGAATGTTTTTGAAAACATTGAGATGCCTTTGGTTCCAGTTCTGTCTCGTATCGA
GCGCAATGGCGTTAAAATTGACCCAAAGGTTTTACATAACCACTCAGAGGAACTGACGCTGCGCTTAGCC
GAATTGGAGAAAAAGGCTCACGAGATCGCTGGCGAAGAGTTCAATCTGTCATCTACGAAACAACTGCAGA
CTATCCTGTTCGAGAAGCAAGGTATCAAGCCATTAAAAAAGACCCCTGGCGGTGCTCCGTCTACCTCTGA
GGAAGTTTTGGAGGAGTTAGCTTTGGATTACCCTCTGCCGAAGGTTATCTTGGAATACCGCGGTTTGGCT
AAATTGAAGTCTACTTATACGGATAAACTTCCTTTGATGATTAATCCAAAGACGGGTCGCGTTCACACGT
CGTACCATCAAGCTGTTACCGCTACCGGTCGCCTGTCTTCTACGGATCCGAATTTACAGAATATTCCTGT
GCGCAATGAGGAGGGCCGCCGCATTCGTCAAGCTTTTATCGCTCCGGAAGACTACGTTATCGTTTCTGCT
GATTATTCTCAAAATGAATTACGTATCATGGCTCACCTGTCTCGCGATAAGGGTCTGTTGACGGCCTTTG
CTGAGGGTAAGGACATTCATCGTGCTACCGCTGCTGAGGTTTACGGCCTGCCGTTGGAAACGGTTACGTC
TGAACAGCGTCGCTCTGCTAAGCGTATTAATTTCGGCTTAATCTACGGTATGTCTGCGTTTGGCTTAGCT
CGTCAGCTGAATATCCCGCGCAAGGAAGCTCAAAAATATATGGATCTGTATTTTGAGCGTTACCACGGTG
TTTTGGAATACATGGAGCGTACGCGCGCGCAAGCTAAGGAACAAGGTTATGTGGAAACCTTGGATGGTCG
TCGCTTGTACTTGCCTGACATTAAGTCTTCTAACGGCGCCCGCCGCGCTGCTGCCGAGCGCGCTGCTATC
AATGCTCCGATGCAAGGTACTGCTGCTGATATTATTAAGCGTGCTATGATCGCTGTGGACGCTTGGCTGC
AAGCTGAACAGCCTCGCGTTCGCATGATTATGCAAGTTCATGACGAGTTGGTTTTCGAGGTGCATAAGGA
CGACGTGGACGCTGTTGCTAAACAAATCCACCAGTTGATGGAGAATTGCACGCGCTTAGACGTTCCGCTG
CTGGTTGAAGTTGGTTCTGGTGAAAACTGGGACCAGGCTCACTAATGGCTGAAAACTGGGACCAGGCTCA
CTAACTCAGATCCTACTAGGTTTAATAAACATCTTTATTTTCATTACATCTGTGTGTTGGTTTTTTGTGT
GGTACCCAATTCGCCCTATAGTGAGTCGTATTACAATTCACTGGCCGTCGTTTTACAACGTCGTGACTGG
GAAAACCCTGGCGTTACCCAACTTAATCGCCTTGCAGCACATCCCCCTTTCGCCAGCTGGCGTAATAGCG
AAGAGGCCCGCACCGATCGCCCTTCCCAACAGTTGCGCAGCCTGAATGGCGAATGGG
[124 nt withheld, positions 10278-10401]
C
[91 nt withheld, positions 10403-10493]
A
[49 nt withheld, positions 10495-10543]
CCTTTGACGTTGGAGTCCACGTTCTTT
[37 nt withheld, positions 10571-10607]
ACCCTATCTCGGTCTATTCTTTTGATTTATAAGGGATTTTGCCGATTTCGGCCTATTGGTTAAAAAATGA
GCTGATTTAACAAAAATTTAACGCGAATTTTAACAAAATATTAACGCTTACAATTTAGGTGGCACTTTTC
GGGGAAATGTGCGCGGAACCCCTATTTGTTTATTTTTCTAAATACATTCAAATATGTATCCGCTCATGAG
ACAATAACCCTGATAAATGCTTCAATAATATTGAAAAAGGAAGAGTATGAGTATTCAACATTTCCGTGTC
GCCCTTATTCCCTTTTTTGCGGCATTTTGCCTTCCTGTTTTTGCTCACCCAGAAACGCTGGTGAAAGTAA
AAGATGCTGAAGATCAGTTGGGTGCACGAGTGGGTTACATCGAACTGGATCTCAACAGCGGTAAGATCCT
TGAGAGTTTTCGCCCCGAAGAACGTTTTCCAATGATGAGCACTTTTAAAGTTCTGCTATGTGGCGCGGTA
TTATCCCGTATTGACGCCGGGCAAGAGCAACTCGGTCGCCGCATACACTATTCTCAGAATGACTTGGTTG
AGTACTCACCAGTCACAGAAAAGCATCTTACGGATGGCATGACAGTAAGAGAATTATGCAGTGCTGCCAT
AACCATGAGTGATAACACTGCGGCCAACTTACTTCTGACAACGATCGGAGGACCGAAGGAGCTAACCGCT
TTTTTGCACAACATGGGGGATCATGTAACTCGCCTTGATCGTTGGGAACCGGAGCTGAATGAAGCCATAC
CAAACGACGAGCGTGACACCACGATGCCTGTAGCAATGGCAACAACGTTGCGCAAACTATTAACTGGCGA
ACTACTTACTCTAGCTTCCCGGCAACAATTAATAGACTGGATGGAGGCGGATAAAGTTGCAGGACCACTT
CTGCGCTCGGCCCTTCCGGCTGGCTGGTTTATTGCTGATAAATCTGGAGCCGGTGAGCGTGGTTCTCGCG
GTATCATTGCAGCACTGGGGCCAGATGGTAAGCCCTCCCGTATCGTAGTTATCTACACGACGGGGAGTCA
GGCAACTATGGATGAACGAAATAGACAGATCGCTGAGATAGGTGCCTCACTGATTAAGCATTGGTAACTG
TCAGACCAAGTTTACTCATATATACTTTAGATTGATTTAAAACTTCATTTTTAATTTAAAAGGATCTAGG
TGAAGATCCTTTTTGATAATCTCATGACCAAAATCCCTTAACGTGAGTTTTCGTTCCACTGAGCGTCAGA
CCCCGTAGAAAAGATCAAAGGATCTTC
Features (pLannotate 1.2.2; 24 found; start..end, strand, type, name):
      1..589     +  rep_origin     ori: high-copy-number ColE1/pMB1/pBR322/pUC origin of replication
    772..864     +  CDS            lacI (fragment): lac repressor; lacI; The lac repressor binds to the lac operator to inhibit transcription in E. coli. This inhibition can be relieved by adding lactose or isopropyl-β-D-thiogalactopyranoside (IPTG).
    877..898     +  protein_bind   CAP binding site: CAP binding activates transcription in the presence of cAMP. E. coli catabolite activator protein
    913..943     +  promoter       lac promoter: promoter for the E. coli lac operon
    947..969     +  protein_bind   lac operator (fragment): The lac repressor binds to the lac operator to inhibit transcription in E. coli. This inhibition can be relieved by adding lactose or isopropyl-β-D-thiogalactopyranoside (IPTG). lac repressor encoded by lacI
   1012..1030    +  promoter       T3 promoter: promoter for bacteriophage T3 RNA polymerase
   1043..1069    +  misc_feature   MCS (fragment): pBluescript multiple cloning site
   1083..1109    +  promoter       UbC promoter (fragment): human ubiquitin C promoter
   1153..1393    +  promoter       U6 promoter: RNA polymerase III promoter for human U6 snRNA
   1575..2288    +  CDS            superfolder GFP: GFP variant that folds robustly even when fused to poorly folded proteins (Pédelacq et al., 2006)
   2300..2371    +  terminator     rrnB T1 terminator: transcription terminator T1 from the E. coli rrnB gene
   2387..2414    +  terminator     T7Te terminator: phage T7 early transcription terminator
   2428..2503    +  misc_RNA       gRNA scaffold: guide RNA scaffold for the Streptococcus pyogenes CRISPR/Cas9 system
   2535..2914    +  enhancer       CMV enhancer: human cytomegalovirus immediate early enhancer
   2915..3118    +  promoter       CMV promoter: human cytomegalovirus (CMV) immediate early promoter
   3194..3898    +  CDS            mCherry: mCherry is a basic (constitutively fluorescent) red fluorescent protein published in 2004, derived from Discosoma sp.. It is reported to be a very rapidly-maturing monomer with low acid sensitivity.
   3908..8011    +  CDS            Cas9: Cas9 (Csn1) endonuclease from the Streptococcus pyogenes Type II CRISPR/Cas system generates RNA-guided double strand breaks in DNA
   8174..9982    +  CDS            polA (fragment): DPO1_ECOLI - Also known as resA. Experimental evidence at protein level: Swiss-Prot protein existence level 1. In addition to polymerase activity, this DNA polymerase exhibits 3'-5' and 5'-3' exonuclease activity. It is able to utilize nicked circular duplex DNA as a template and can unwind the parental DNA strand from its template. From Escherichia coli (strain K12).
  10041..10081   +  polyA_signal   poly(A) signal (fragment): synthetic polyadenylation signal
  10095..10113   -  promoter       T7 promoter: promoter for bacteriophage T7 RNA polymerase
  10116..10273   +  CDS            lacZα (fragment): LacZα fragment of β-galactosidase; lacZ fragment
  10278..10706   +  rep_origin     f1 ori (sequence partly withheld): f1 bacteriophage origin of replication; arrow indicates direction of (+) strand synthesis
  10759..10863   +  promoter       AmpR promoter: bla
  10864..11724   +  CDS            AmpR: β-lactamase; bla; confers resistance to ampicillin, carbenicillin, and related antibiotics
