[The description below was written by a language model from this plasmid's Addgene catalogue record and pLannotate feature annotations shown in this document.]
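Description:
pEvolvR-mCherry-Hypa-nCas9(D10A)-PolI5MΔ is an 11.9 kb mammalian expression and CRISPR plasmid that carries the EvolvR targeted-diversification system on a single vector. The record does not name a backbone, although residual lac promoter/operator, T3 and T7 promoters, lacZα and multiple-cloning-site fragments suggest a pBluescript-type cloning vector. It replicates in E. coli from a high-copy ColE1/pUC origin, is selected with ampicillin via the β-lactamase gene, and also contains an f1 phage origin. No mammalian selection marker is annotated.

The main payload is a CMV enhancer/promoter-driven open reading frame, followed by a synthetic poly(A) signal. It encodes mCherry at the N terminus, then a Streptococcus pyogenes Cas9 in its HypaCas9 high-fidelity form with the D10A nickase mutation, then a fragment of E. coli DNA polymerase I. This PolI5MΔ variant lacks the N-terminal flap endonuclease domain (residues 1–325). The fusion is described as nucleus-localized, though no localization signals are annotated in the feature table. In the EvolvR approach, the guide-directed nickase opens a single-strand break and the tethered error-prone polymerase resynthesizes nearby DNA, introducing mutations in a window adjacent to the target site. mCherry allows expressing cells to be identified.

Upstream sits a human U6 promoter and an S. pyogenes gRNA scaffold separated by a superfolder GFP cassette with bacterial terminators (rrnB T1, T7Te). This cassette is flanked by BsmBI sites, so Golden Gate insertion of a user-defined spacer displaces GFP, which presumably gives a visual screen for correct clones, and lets the guide be coexpressed with the fusion protein. The associated work examines how nickase fidelity affects EvolvR-mediated diversification in mammalian cells.
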