Addgene plasmid #249076: pEvolvR-mCherry-Hypa-nCas9(D10A)-PolI5MΔ
Purpose: Expresses nucleus-localized Hypa-nCas9 (D10A) fused to PolI5MΔ and mCherry using a CMV promoter. Includes a GFP cassette flanked by BsmbI cut sites to knock in and coexpress user-defined gRNAs.
Depositing lab: John Dueber & David Schaffer. Depositing organization: University of California, Berkeley. Publication: Nickase fidelity drives EvolvR-mediated diversification in mammalian cells. Hurtado JE, Schieferecke AJ, Halperin SO, Guan J, Aidlen D, Schaffer DV, Dueber JE. Nat Commun. 2025 Apr 19;16(1):3723. doi: 10.1038/s41467-025-58414-0. PubMed 40253348.
Backbone
  Vector backbone: n/a
  Vector type: Mammalian Expression, CRISPR
Growth in bacteria
  Bacterial resistance: Ampicillin, 100 μg/mL
  Growth temperature: 37°C
  Growth strain: NEB Stable
  Copy number: High Copy
Gene/Insert
  Gene/Insert name: Hypa-nCas9-PolI5MΔ
  Species: Synthetic
  Mutation: deletion of PolI5M N-terminal flap endonuclease domain (aa 1-325)
  Promoter: CMV
  Tag / fusion protein: mCherry (N terminal on backbone)
  Cloning method: Golden Gate
  Sequencing primers: 5′ n/a
Terms and licenses: Academic/Nonprofit Terms; Industry Terms: Not Available to Industry
How to cite: pEvolvR-mCherry-Hypa-nCas9(D10A)-PolI5MΔ was a gift from John Dueber & David Schaffer (Addgene plasmid # 249076 ; http://n2t.net/addgene:249076 ; RRID:Addgene_249076)
